Features (pLannotate 1.2.2; 14 found; start..end, strand, type, name):
    146..198     +  misc_feature   cPPT/CTS (fragment): central polypurine tract and central termination sequence of HIV-1
    225..672     +  promoter       hSyn promoter: human synapsin I promoter; confers neuron-specific expression (Kügler et al., 2003)
    687..1718    +  CDS            Cre: site-specific recombinase Cre is a site-specific recombinase from bacteriophage P1. Recombination occurs at loxP sequences.
   1732..2320    +  misc_feature   WPRE: woodchuck hepatitis virus posttranscriptional regulatory element
   2352..2828    +  polyA_signal   hGH poly(A) signal: human growth hormone polyadenylation signal
   2868..3008    +  repeat_region  AAV2 ITR: inverted terminal repeat of adeno-associated virus serotype 2 inverted
   3013..3064    -  misc_feature   bom (fragment): basis of mobility region from pBR322
   3083..3463    +  rep_origin     M13 ori (sequence partly withheld): M13 bacteriophage origin of replication; arrow indicates direction of (+) strand synthesis
   3539..3588    -  misc_feature   bom (fragment): basis of mobility region from pBR322
   3690..3725    -  CDS            rop (fragment): Rop protein, which maintains plasmids at low copy number; rop
   3820..3924    +  promoter       AmpR promoter: bla
   3925..4785    +  CDS            AmpR: β-lactamase; bla; confers resistance to ampicillin, carbenicillin, and related antibiotics
   4956..5544    +  rep_origin     ori: high-copy-number ColE1/pMB1/pBR322/pUC origin of replication
   5606..130     -  repeat_region  AAV2 ITR (across the origin): inverted terminal repeat of adeno-associated virus serotype 2 inverted
>Addgene plasmid | pENN.AAV.hSyn.Cre.WPRE.hGH | analyzer sequence | sequence record 201075
CTGCGCGCTCGCTCGCTCACTGAGGCCGCCCGGGCAAAGCCCGGGCGTCGGGCGACCTTTGGTCGCCCGG
CCTCAGTGAGCGAGCGAGCGCGCAGAGAGGGAGTGGCCAACTCCATCACTAGGGGTTCCTGCGGCCGCAC
GCGTTTTTTAAAAGAAAAGGGGGGATTGGGGGGTACAGTGCAGGGGAAAGAATAGTAGGATCTCTGCAGA
GGGCCCTGCGTATGAGTGCAAGTGGGTTTTAGGACCAGGATGAGGCGGGGTGGGGGTGCCTACCTGACGA
CCGACCCCGACCCACTGGACAAGCACCCAACCCCCATTCCCCAAATTGCGCATCCCCTATCAGAGAGGGG
GAGGGGAAACAGGATGCGGCGAGGCGCGTGCGCACTGCCAGCTTCAGCACCGCGGACAGTGCCTTCGCCC
CCGCCTGGCGGCGCGCGCCACCGCCGCCTCAGCACTGAAGGCGCGCTGACGTCACTCGCCGGTCCCCCGC
AAACTCCCCTTCCCGGCCACCTTGGTCGCGTCCGCGCCGCCGCCGGCCCAGCCGGACCGCACCACGCGAG
GCGCGAGATAGGGGGGCACGGGCGCGACCATCTGCGCTGCGGCGCCGGCGACTCAGCGCTGCCTCAGTCT
GCGGTGGGCAGCGGAGGAGTCGTGTCGTGCCTGAGAGCGCAGTCGAATTCGCCACCATGTCCAATTTACT
GACCGTACACCAAAATTTGCCTGCATTACCGGTCGATGCAACGAGTGATGAGGTTCGCAAGAACCTGATG
GACATGTTCAGGGATCGCCAGGCGTTTTCTGAGCATACCTGGAAAATGCTTCTGTCCGTTTGCCGGTCGT
GGGCGGCATGGTGCAAGTTGAATAACCGGAAATGGTTTCCCGCAGAACCTGAAGATGTTCGCGATTATCT
TCTATATCTTCAGGCGCGCGGTCTGGCAGTAAAAACTATCCAGCAACATTTGGGCCAGCTAAACATGCTT
CATCGTCGGTCCGGGCTGCCACGACCAAGTGACAGCAATGCTGTTTCACTGGTTATGCGGCGGATCCGAA
AAGAAAACGTTGATGCCGGTGAACGTGCAAAACAGGCTCTAGCGTTCGAACGCACTGATTTCGACCAGGT
TCGTTCACTCATGGAAAATAGCGATCGCTGCCAGGATATACGTAATCTGGCATTTCTGGGGATTGCTTAT
AACACCCTGTTACGTATAGCCGAAATTGCCAGGATCAGGGTTAAAGATATCTCACGTACTGACGGTGGGA
GAATGTTAATCCATATTGGCAGAACGAAAACGCTGGTTAGCACCGCAGGTGTAGAGAAGGCACTTAGCCT
GGGGGTAACTAAACTGGTCGAGCGATGGATTTCCGTCTCTGGTGTAGCTGATGATCCGAATAACTACCTG
TTTTGCCGGGTCAGAAAAAATGGTGTTGCCGCGCCATCTGCCACCAGCCAGCTATCAACTCGCGCCCTGG
AAGGGATTTTTGAAGCAACTCATCGATTGATTTACGGCGCTAAGGATGACTCTGGTCAGAGATACCTGGC
CTGGTCTGGACACAGTGCCCGTGTCGGAGCCGCGCGAGATATGGCCCGCGCTGGAGTTTCAATACCGGAG
ATCATGCAAGCTGGTGGCTGGACCAATGTAAATATTGTCATGAACTATATCCGTAACCTGGATAGTGAAA
CAGGGGCAATGGTGCGCCTGCTGGAAGATGGCGATTAGCCAGCTTATCGATAATCAACCTCTGGATTACA
AAATTTGTGAAAGATTGACTGGTATTCTTAACTATGTTGCTCCTTTTACGCTATGTGGATACGCTGCTTT
AATGCCTTTGTATCATGCTATTGCTTCCCGTATGGCTTTCATTTTCTCCTCCTTGTATAAATCCTGGTTG
CTGTCTCTTTATGAGGAGTTGTGGCCCGTTGTCAGGCAACGTGGCGTGGTGTGCACTGTGTTTGCTGACG
CAACCCCCACTGGTTGGGGCATTGCCACCACCTGTCAGCTCCTTTCCGGAACTTTCGCTTTCCCCCTCCC
TATTGCCACGGCGGAACTCATCGCCGCCTGCCTTGCCCGCTGCTGGACAGGGGCTCGGCTGTTGGGCACT
GACAATTCCGTGGTGTTGTCGGGGAAATCATCGTCCTTTCCTTGGCTGCTCGCCTATGTTGCCACCTGGA
TTCTGCGCGGGACGTCCTTCTGCTACGTCCCTTCGGCCCTCAATCCAGCGGACCTTCCTTCCCGCGGCCT
GCTGCCGGCTCTGCGGCCTCTTCCGCGTCTTCGCCTTCGCCCTCAGACGAGTCGGATCTCCCTTTGGGCC
GCCTCCCCGCATCGATACCGAGCGCTGCTCGAGAGATCTACGGGTGGCATCCCTGTGACCCCTCCCCAGT
GCCTCTCCTGGCCCTGGAAGTTGCCACTCCAGTGCCCACCAGCCTTGTCCTAATAAAATTAAGTTGCATC
ATTTTGTCTGACTAGGTGTCCTTCTATAATATTATGGGGTGGAGGGGGGTGGTATGGAGCAAGGGGCAAG
TTGGGAAGACAACCTGTAGGGCCTGCGGGGTCTATTGGGAACCAAGCTGGAGTGCAGTGGCACAATCTTG
GCTCACTGCAATCTCCGCCTCCTGGGTTCAAGCGATTCTCCTGCCTCAGCCTCCCGAGTTGTTGGGATTC
CAGGCATGCATGACCAGGCTCAGCTAATTTTTGTTTTTTTGGTAGAGACGGGGTTTCACCATATTGGCCA
GGCTGGTCTCCAACTCCTAATCTCAGGTGATCTACCCACCTTGGCCTCCCAAATTGCTGGGATTACAGGC
GTGAACCACTGCTCCCTTCCCTGTCCTTCTGATTTTGTAGGTAACCACGTGCGGACCGAGCGGCCGCAGG
AACCCCTAGTGATGGAGTTGGCCACTCCCTCTCTGCGCGCTCGCTCGCTCACTGAGGCCGGGCGACCAAA
GGTCGCCCGACGCCCGGGCTTTGCCCGGGCGGCCTCAGTGAGCGAGCGAGCGCGCAGCTGCCTGCAGGGG
CGCCTGATGCGGTATTTTCTCCTTACGCATCTGTGCGGTATTTCACACCGCATA
[142 nt withheld, positions 3065-3206]
C
[141 nt withheld, positions 3208-3348]
CCTTTGACGTTGGAGTCCACGTTCTTT
[37 nt withheld, positions 3376-3412]
ACCCTATCTCGGGCTATTCTTTTGATTTATAAGGGATTTTGCCGATTTCGGCCTATTGGTTAAAAAATGA
GCTGATTTAACAAAAATTTAACGCGAATTTTAACAAAATATTAACGTTTACAATTTTATGGTGCACTCTC
AGTACAATCTGCTCTGATGCCGCATAGTTAAGCCAGCCCCGACACCCGCCAACACCCGCTGACGCGCCCT
GACGGGCTTGTCTGCTCCCGGCATCCGCTTACAGACAAGCTGTGACCGTCTCCGGGAGCTGCATGTGTCA
GAGGTTTTCACCGTCATCACCGAAACGCGCGAGACGAAAGGGCCTCGTGATACGCCTATTTTTATAGGTT
AATGTCATGATAATAATGGTTTCTTAGACGTCAGGTGGCACTTTTCGGGGAAATGTGCGCGGAACCCCTA
TTTGTTTATTTTTCTAAATACATTCAAATATGTATCCGCTCATGAGACAATAACCCTGATAAATGCTTCA
ATAATATTGAAAAAGGAAGAGTATGAGTATTCAACATTTCCGTGTCGCCCTTATTCCCTTTTTTGCGGCA
TTTTGCCTTCCTGTTTTTGCTCACCCAGAAACGCTGGTGAAAGTAAAAGATGCTGAAGATCAGTTGGGTG
CACGAGTGGGTTACATCGAACTGGATCTCAACAGCGGTAAGATCCTTGAGAGTTTTCGCCCCGAAGAACG
TTTTCCAATGATGAGCACTTTTAAAGTTCTGCTATGTGGCGCGGTATTATCCCGTATTGACGCCGGGCAA
GAGCAACTCGGTCGCCGCATACACTATTCTCAGAATGACTTGGTTGAGTACTCACCAGTCACAGAAAAGC
ATCTTACGGATGGCATGACAGTAAGAGAATTATGCAGTGCTGCCATAACCATGAGTGATAACACTGCGGC
CAACTTACTTCTGACAACGATCGGAGGACCGAAGGAGCTAACCGCTTTTTTGCACAACATGGGGGATCAT
GTAACTCGCCTTGATCGTTGGGAACCGGAGCTGAATGAAGCCATACCAAACGACGAGCGTGACACCACGA
TGCCTGTAGCAATGGCAACAACGTTGCGCAAACTATTAACTGGCGAACTACTTACTCTAGCTTCCCGGCA
ACAATTAATAGACTGGATGGAGGCGGATAAAGTTGCAGGACCACTTCTGCGCTCGGCCCTTCCGGCTGGC
TGGTTTATTGCTGATAAATCTGGAGCCGGTGAGCGTGGGTCTCGCGGTATCATTGCAGCACTGGGGCCAG
ATGGTAAGCCCTCCCGTATCGTAGTTATCTACACGACGGGGAGTCAGGCAACTATGGATGAACGAAATAG
ACAGATCGCTGAGATAGGTGCCTCACTGATTAAGCATTGGTAACTGTCAGACCAAGTTTACTCATATATA
CTTTAGATTGATTTAAAACTTCATTTTTAATTTAAAAGGATCTAGGTGAAGATCCTTTTTGATAATCTCA
TGACCAAAATCCCTTAACGTGAGTTTTCGTTCCACTGAGCGTCAGACCCCGTAGAAAAGATCAAAGGATC
TTCTTGAGATCCTTTTTTTCTGCGCGTAATCTGCTGCTTGCAAACAAAAAAACCACCGCTACCAGCGGTG
GTTTGTTTGCCGGATCAAGAGCTACCAACTCTTTTTCCGAAGGTAACTGGCTTCAGCAGAGCGCAGATAC
CAAATACTGTCCTTCTAGTGTAGCCGTAGTTAGGCCACCACTTCAAGAACTCTGTAGCACCGCCTACATA
CCTCGCTCTGCTAATCCTGTTACCAGTGGCTGCTGCCAGTGGCGATAAGTCGTGTCTTACCGGGTTGGAC
TCAAGACGATAGTTACCGGATAAGGCGCAGCGGTCGGGCTGAACGGGGGGTTCGTGCACACAGCCCAGCT
TGGAGCGAACGACCTACACCGAACTGAGATACCTACAGCGTGAGCTATGAGAAAGCGCCACGCTTCCCGA
AGGGAGAAAGGCGGACAGGTATCCGGTAAGCGGCAGGGTCGGAACAGGAGAGCGCACGAGGGAGCTTCCA
GGGGGAAACGCCTGGTATCTTTATAGTCCTGTCGGGTTTCGCCACCTCTGACTTGAGCGTCGATTTTTGT
GATGCTCGTCAGGGGGGCGGAGCCTATGGAAAAACGCCAGCAACGCGGCCTTTTTACGGTTCCTGGCCTT
TTGCTGGCCTTTTGCTCACATGTCCTGCAGGCAG
